Addgene plasmid #203303: PlayBack-CMV-Bamh1
Purpose: (Empty Backbone) For expression of eukaryotic genes of interest with CMV promoter with Bamh1 as a PlayBack Restriction Enzyme
Depositing lab: Aleksandar Necakov. Depositing organization: Brock University. Publication: PlayBack cloning: simple, reversible, cost-effective cloning for the combinatorial assembly of complex expression constructs. Foran G, Hallam RD, Megaly M, Turgambayeva A, Necakov A. Biotechniques. 2023 Oct;75(4):168-178. doi: 10.2144/btn-2023-0042. Epub 2023 Oct 10. PubMed 37815818.
Backbone
  Vector backbone: PlayBack Vector
  Vector type: Mammalian Expression
Growth in bacteria
  Bacterial resistance: Ampicillin, 100 μg/mL
  Growth temperature: 37°C
  Growth strain: DH5alpha
  Copy number: High Copy
Gene/Insert
  Gene/Insert name: None
Terms and licenses: Academic/Nonprofit Terms; Industry Terms: Not Available to Industry
How to cite: PlayBack-CMV-Bamh1 was a gift from Aleksandar Necakov (Addgene plasmid # 203303 ; http://n2t.net/addgene:203303 ; RRID:Addgene_203303)
