[The description below was written by a language model from this plasmid's Addgene catalogue record and pLannotate feature annotations shown in this document.]
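Description:
PlayBack-CMV-Bamh1 is a compact (about 2.8 kb) empty mammalian expression backbone from the PlayBack cloning system, a method described as simple, reversible and cost-effective for the combinatorial assembly of complex expression constructs. It carries no insert. In this version, BamHI is designated as the "PlayBack" restriction enzyme, the enzyme used for the system's assembly and disassembly steps. The record does not give the exact layout of the cloning sites or further mechanistic detail. The plasmid is propagated in E. coli from a high-copy ColE1/pUC-type origin of replication and is selected with ampicillin through a β-lactamase gene driven by its native bla promoter.

The eukaryotic expression cassette lies on the opposite strand from the bacterial elements. It consists of the human cytomegalovirus immediate-early enhancer and promoter followed by the bovine growth hormone polyadenylation signal. A short unannotated gap of roughly 70 bp separates the promoter from the poly(A) signal, and this is presumably where a gene of interest is inserted. An open reading frame cloned there would be strongly and constitutively transcribed in most mammalian cell types, with the bGH signal providing transcript termination and polyadenylation. No mammalian selection marker, epitope tag, reporter or viral packaging element is annotated, so the vector appears suited to transient transfection rather than stable selection or viral delivery. Its typical use is as a minimal starting scaffold for cloning one or more eukaryotic coding sequences under CMV control, with the option of building up or revising multi-part constructs through the PlayBack workflow.
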