Features (pLannotate 1.2.2; 6 found; start..end, strand, type, name):
      1..589     +  rep_origin     ori: high-copy-number ColE1/pMB1/pBR322/pUC origin of replication
    778..1002    -  polyA_signal   bGH poly(A) signal: bovine growth hormone polyadenylation signal
   1072..1275    -  promoter       CMV promoter: human cytomegalovirus (CMV) immediate early promoter
   1276..1579    -  enhancer       CMV enhancer: human cytomegalovirus immediate early enhancer
   1674..1778    +  promoter       AmpR promoter: bla
   1779..2639    +  CDS            AmpR: β-lactamase; bla; confers resistance to ampicillin, carbenicillin, and related antibiotics
>Addgene plasmid #203303 | PlayBack-CMV-Bamh1 | addgene full sequence | sequence record 397575 | Addgene NGS Result
TTGAGATCCTTTTTTTCTGCGCGTAATCTGCTGCTTGCAAACAAAAAAACCACCGCTACCAGCGGTGGTT
TGTTTGCCGGATCAAGAGCTACCAACTCTTTTTCCGAAGGTAACTGGCTTCAGCAGAGCGCAGATACCAA
ATACTGTTCTTCTAGTGTAGCCGTAGTTAGGCCACCACTTCAAGAACTCTGTAGCACCGCCTACATACCT
CGCTCTGCTAATCCTGTTACCAGTGGCTGCTGCCAGTGGCGATAAGTCGTGTCTTACCGGGTTGGACTCA
AGACGATAGTTACCGGATAAGGCGCAGCGGTCGGGCTGAACGGGGGGTTCGTGCACACAGCCCAGCTTGG
AGCGAACGACCTACACCGAACTGAGATACCTACAGCGTGAGCTATGAGAAAGCGCCACGCTTCCCGAAGG
GAGAAAGGCGGACAGGTATCCGGTAAGCGGCAGGGTCGGAACAGGAGAGCGCACGAGGGAGCTTCCAGGG
GGAAACGCCTGGTATCTTTATAGTCCTGTCGGGTTTCGCCACCTCTGACTTGAGCGTCGATTTTTGTGAT
GCTCGTCAGGGGGGCGGAGCCTATGGAAAAACGCCAGCAACGCGGCCTTTTTACGGTTCCTGGCCTTTTG
CTGGCCTTTTGCTCACATGTTCTTTCCTGCGTTATCCCCTGATTCTGTATATAACCGTATTACCGCCTTT
GAGTGAGCTGATACCGCTCGCCGCAGCCGAACGACCGAGCGCAGCGAGTCAGTGAGCCATGGTCGACCAG
GATCCGACCATAGAGCCCACCGCATCCCCAGCATGCCTGCTATTGTCTTCCCAATCCTCCCCCTTGCTGT
CCTGCCCCACCCCACCCCCCAGAATAGAATGACACCTACTCAGACAATGCGATGCAATTTCCTCATTTTA
TTAGGAAAGGACAGTGGGAGTGGCACCTTCCAGGGTCAAGGAAGGCACGGGGGAGGGGCAAACAACAGAT
GGCTGGCAACTAGAAGGCACAGTCATTCATTCACAAGCTTAGTCAATCAATCTAGCTGAGATCCCTAGCG
GATCTGACGGTTCACTAAACCAGCTCTGCTTATATAGACCTCCCACCGTACACGCCTACCGCCCATTTGC
GTCAATGGGGCGGAGTTGTTACGACATTTTGGAAAGTCCCGTTGATTTTGGTGCCAAAACAAACTCCCAT
TGACGTCAATGGGGTGGAGACTTGGAAATCCCCGTGAGTCAAACCGCTATCCACGCCCATTGATGTACTG
CCAAAACCGCATCACCATGGTAATAGCGATGACTAATACGTAGATGTACTGCCAAGTAGGAAAGTCCCAT
AAGGTCATGTACTGGGCATAATGCCAGGCGGGCCATTTACCGTCATTGACGTCAATAGGGGGCGTACTTG
GCATATGATACACTTGATGTACTGCCAAGTGGGCAGTTTACCGTAAATACTCCACCCATTGACGTCAATG
GAAAGTCCCTATTGGCGTTACTATGGGAACATACGTCATTATTGACGTCAATGGGCGGGGGTCGTTGGGC
GGTCAGCCAGGCGGGCCATTTACCGTAAGTTATGTAACGCGGAACTCCATATATGGGCTATGAACTAATG
ACCCCGTAATTGATTACTATTAATAACGGATCCCTCGAGTTACGCGTAATTCGGGGAAATGTGCGCGGAA
CCCCTATTTGTTTATTTTTCTAAATACATTCAAATATGTATCCGCTCATGAGACAATAACCCTGATAAAT
GCTTCAATAATATTGAAAAAGGAAGAGTATGAGTATTCAACATTTCCGTGTCGCCCTTATTCCCTTTTTT
GCGGCATTTTGCCTTCCTGTTTTTGCTCACCCAGAAACGCTGGTGAAAGTAAAAGATGCTGAAGATCAGT
TGGGTGCACGAGTGGGTTACATCGAACTGGATCTCAACAGCGGTAAGATCCTTGAGAGTTTTCGCCCCGA
AGAACGTTTTCCAATGATGAGCACTTTTAAAGTTCTGCTATGTGGCGCGGTATTATCCCGTATTGACGCC
GGGCAAGAGCAACTCGGTCGCCGCATACACTATTCTCAGAATGACTTGGTTGAGTACTCACCAGTCACAG
AAAAGCATCTTACGGATGGCATGACAGTAAGAGAATTATGCAGTGCTGCCATAACCATGAGTGATAACAC
TGCGGCCAACTTACTTCTGACAACGATCGGAGGACCGAAGGAGCTAACCGCTTTTTTGCACAACATGGGG
GATCATGTAACTCGCCTTGATCGTTGGGAACCGGAGCTGAATGAAGCCATACCAAACGACGAGCGTGACA
CCACGATGCCTGTAGCAATGGCAACAACGTTGCGCAAACTATTAACTGGCGAACTACTTACTCTAGCTTC
CCGGCAACAATTAATAGACTGGATGGAGGCGGATAAAGTTGCAGGACCACTTCTGCGCTCGGCCCTTCCG
GCTGGCTGGTTTATTGCTGATAAATCTGGAGCCGGTGAGCGTGGGTCTCGCGGTATCATTGCAGCACTGG
GGCCAGATGGTAAGCCCTCCCGTATCGTAGTTATCTACACGACGGGGAGTCAGGCAACTATGGATGAACG
AAATAGACAGATCGCTGAGATAGGTGCCTCACTGATTAAGCATTGGTAACTGTCAGACCAAGTTTACTCA
TATATACTTTAGATTGATTTAAAACTTCATTTTTAATTTAAAAGGATCTAGGTGAAGATCCTTTTTGATA
ATCTCATGACCAAAATCCCTTAACGTGAGTTTTCGTTCCACTGAGCGTCAGACCCCGTAGAAAAGATCAA
AGGATCTTC
